Addgene plasmid #178229: pLKO_AU1.NWS.VSVg_mCherry-NLS
Purpose: Nuclear Protein Barcode (nPC) for vector/cell tracking. Contains U6 trRNA cassette for sgRNA cloning. Enables spatial detection of CRISPR screens.
Depositing lab: Brian Brown. Depositing organization: Icahn School of Medicine at Mount Sinai. Publication: Spatial CRISPR genomics identifies regulators of the tumor microenvironment. Dhainaut M, Rose SA, Akturk G, Wroblewska A, Nielsen SR, Park ES, Buckup M, Roudko V, Pia L, Sweeney R, Le Berichel J, Wilk CM, Bektesevic A, Lee BH, Bhardwaj N, Rahman AH, Baccarini A, Gnjatic S, Pe'er D, Merad M, Brown BD. Cell. 2022 Mar 10. pii: S0092-8674(22)00195-7. doi: 10.1016/j.cell.2022.02.015. PubMed 35290801.
Backbone
  Vector backbone: pLKO
  Backbone size w/o insert (bp): 9000
  Vector type: Lentiviral
Growth in bacteria
  Bacterial resistance: Ampicillin, 100 μg/mL
  Growth temperature: 37°C
  Growth strain: NEB Stable
  Copy number: High Copy
Gene/Insert
  Gene/Insert name: nPC Tagged mCherry-NLS
  Species: H. sapiens (human)
  Insert size (bp): 1000
  Promoter: eF1a
  Tag / fusion protein: AU1.NWS.VSVg (N terminal on insert); Nuclear Localization Signal (C terminal on insert)
  Cloning method: Restriction Enzyme; 5′ cloning site unknown (unknown if destroyed)
  Sequencing primers: 5′ cctttttgagtttggatcttggttcat
Terms and licenses: Academic/Nonprofit Terms; Industry Terms: Not Available to Industry
Depositor comments: Please visit https://www.biorxiv.org/content/10.1101/2021.07.13.451021v1 for bioRxiv preprint.
How to cite: pLKO_AU1.NWS.VSVg_mCherry-NLS was a gift from Brian Brown (Addgene plasmid # 178229 ; http://n2t.net/addgene:178229 ; RRID:Addgene_178229)
