[The description below was written by a language model from this plasmid's Addgene catalogue record and pLannotate feature annotations shown in this document.]
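Description:
pLKO_AU1.NWS.VSVg_mCherry-NLS is a third-generation-style lentiviral transfer plasmid on a pLKO backbone that combines an sgRNA expression cassette with a nuclear protein barcode (nPC) reporter. It is maintained in E. coli as a high-copy plasmid through a ColE1/pUC-type origin and selected with ampicillin via the β-lactamase gene. An f1 origin, an SV40 origin and remnants of lac/lacZα cloning sequences are also annotated in the backbone. The sequenced record is about 8.8 kb. The viral portion starts with an RSV promoter driving a truncated HIV-1 5' LTR. This is followed by the Ψ packaging signal with a partial gag region, the Rev response element and a cPPT/CTS. It ends in a WPRE, a truncated 3' LTR and an SV40 polyadenylation signal, so packaging functions must be supplied in trans to make virus.

Two expression units sit between the LTRs. A human U6 Pol III promoter lies immediately upstream of the S. pyogenes Cas9 guide RNA scaffold, and the short gap between them is the place where an sgRNA spacer is cloned. Downstream, the EF-1α promoter drives mCherry carrying an N-terminal combination of three epitope tags (AU1, NWS and VSVg) and a C-terminal nuclear localization signal. The tags and the NLS are listed in the catalogue fields but are not individually annotated in the feature table. The epitope combination acts as an antibody-detectable barcode concentrated in the nucleus. When a particular guide is paired with this barcode, transduced cells can be identified by imaging or other antibody-based detection. According to the record, the construct is used for vector and cell tracking and for spatial readout of CRISPR screens. No Cas9 gene is annotated, so the nuclease would have to be provided separately.
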