Features (pLannotate 1.2.2; 29 found; start..end, strand, type, name):
     43..147     +  promoter       AmpR promoter: bla
    148..1008    +  CDS            AmpR: β-lactamase; bla; confers resistance to ampicillin, carbenicillin, and related antibiotics
   1179..1767    +  rep_origin     ori: high-copy-number ColE1/pMB1/pBR322/pUC origin of replication
   1950..2042    +  CDS            lacI (fragment): lac repressor; lacI; The lac repressor binds to the lac operator to inhibit transcription in E. coli. This inhibition can be relieved by adding lactose or isopropyl-β-D-thiogalactopyranoside (IPTG).
   2055..2076    +  protein_bind   CAP binding site: CAP binding activates transcription in the presence of cAMP. E. coli catabolite activator protein
   2091..2121    +  promoter       lac promoter: promoter for the E. coli lac operon
   2129..2145    +  protein_bind   lac operator: The lac repressor binds to the lac operator to inhibit transcription in E. coli. This inhibition can be relieved by adding lactose or isopropyl-β-D-thiogalactopyranoside (IPTG). lac repressor encoded by lacI
   2190..2208    +  promoter       T3 promoter: promoter for bacteriophage T3 RNA polymerase
   2236..2462    +  promoter       RSV promoter: Rous sarcoma virus enhancer/promoter
   2463..2643    +  LTR            5' LTR (truncated): truncated 5' long terminal repeat (LTR) from HIV-1
   2690..2815    +  misc_feature   HIV-1 Ψ: packaging signal of human immunodeficiency virus type 1
   2799..3162    +  CDS            HIV-1 gag (fragment): gag protein from human immunodeficiency virus 1; gag
   3308..3541    +  misc_feature   RRE: The Rev response element (RRE) of HIV-1 allows for Rev-dependent mRNA export from the nucleus to the cytoplasm.
   3918..4018    +  CDS            Rev (fragment): human immunodeficiency virus 1 (HIV-1) Rev protein; rev; enhances nuclear export of unspliced and incompletely spliced viral mRNAs
   4068..4308    +  promoter       U6 promoter: RNA polymerase III promoter for human U6 snRNA
   4335..4410    +  misc_RNA       gRNA scaffold: guide RNA scaffold for the Streptococcus pyogenes CRISPR/Cas9 system
   4458..4575    +  misc_feature   cPPT/CTS: central polypurine tract and central termination sequence of HIV-1
   4642..4708    +  CDS            small t antigen (fragment): SV40 (simian virus 40) small t antigen
   4715..5893    +  promoter       EF-1α promoter: strong constitutive promoter for human elongation factor EF-1α
   5910..5935    +  misc_feature   MCS (fragment): multiple cloning site
   6077..6784    +  CDS            mCherry: mCherry is a basic (constitutively fluorescent) red fluorescent protein published in 2004, derived from Discosoma sp.. It is reported to be a very rapidly-maturing monomer with low acid sensitivity.
   6854..7442    +  misc_feature   WPRE: woodchuck hepatitis virus posttranscriptional regulatory element
   7447..7584    +  CDS            nef (fragment): NEF_HV1LA - Experimental evidence at protein level: Swiss-Prot protein existence level 1. Extracellular Nef protein targets CD4(+) T-lymphocytes for apoptosis by interacting with CXCR4 surface receptors. From Human immunodeficiency virus type 1 group M subtype B (isolate Lai) (HIV-1).
   7570..7750    +  LTR            5' LTR (truncated): truncated 5' long terminal repeat (LTR) from HIV-1
   7822..7943    +  polyA_signal   SV40 poly(A) signal: SV40 polyadenylation signal
   7983..8118    +  rep_origin     SV40 ori: SV40 origin of replication
   8139..8157    -  promoter       T7 promoter: promoter for bacteriophage T7 RNA polymerase
   8165..8320    +  CDS            lacZα (fragment): LacZα fragment of β-galactosidase; lacZ fragment
   8325..8753    +  rep_origin     f1 ori (sequence partly withheld): f1 bacteriophage origin of replication; arrow indicates direction of (+) strand synthesis
>Addgene plasmid #178229 | pLKO_AU1.NWS.VSVg_mCherry-NLS | addgene full sequence | sequence record 352779 | Addgene NGS Result
ATTAACGCTTACAATTTAGGTGGCACTTTTCGGGGAAATGTGCGCGGAACCCCTATTTGTTTATTTTTCT
AAATACATTCAAATATGTATCCGCTCATGAGACAATAACCCTGATAAATGCTTCAATAATATTGAAAAAG
GAAGAGTATGAGTATTCAACATTTCCGTGTCGCCCTTATTCCCTTTTTTGCGGCATTTTGCCTTCCTGTT
TTTGCTCACCCAGAAACGCTGGTGAAAGTAAAAGATGCTGAAGATCAGTTGGGTGCACGAGTGGGTTACA
TCGAACTGGATCTCAACAGCGGTAAGATCCTTGAGAGTTTTCGCCCCGAAGAACGTTTTCCAATGATGAG
CACTTTTAAAGTTCTGCTATGTGGCGCGGTATTATCCCGTATTGACGCCGGGCAAGAGCAACTCGGTCGC
CGCATACACTATTCTCAGAATGACTTGGTTGAGTACTCACCAGTCACAGAAAAGCATCTTACGGATGGCA
TGACAGTAAGAGAATTATGCAGTGCTGCCATAACCATGAGTGATAACACTGCGGCCAACTTACTTCTGAC
AACGATCGGAGGACCGAAGGAGCTAACCGCTTTTTTGCACAACATGGGGGATCATGTAACTCGCCTTGAT
CGTTGGGAACCGGAGCTGAATGAAGCCATACCAAACGACGAGCGTGACACCACGATGCCTGTAGCAATGG
CAACAACGTTGCGCAAACTATTAACTGGCGAACTACTTACTCTAGCTTCCCGGCAACAATTAATAGACTG
GATGGAGGCGGATAAAGTTGCAGGACCACTTCTGCGCTCGGCCCTTCCGGCTGGCTGGTTTATTGCTGAT
AAATCTGGAGCCGGTGAGCGTGGGTCTCGCGGTATCATTGCAGCACTGGGGCCAGATGGTAAGCCCTCCC
GTATCGTAGTTATCTACACGACGGGGAGTCAGGCAACTATGGATGAACGAAATAGACAGATCGCTGAGAT
AGGTGCCTCACTGATTAAGCATTGGTAACTGTCAGACCAAGTTTACTCATATATACTTTAGATTGATTTA
AAACTTCATTTTTAATTTAAAAGGATCTAGGTGAAGATCCTTTTTGATAATCTCATGACCAAAATCCCTT
AACGTGAGTTTTCGTTCCACTGAGCGTCAGACCCCGTAGAAAAGATCAAAGGATCTTCTTGAGATCCTTT
TTTTCTGCGCGTAATCTGCTGCTTGCAAACAAAAAAACCACCGCTACCAGCGGTGGTTTGTTTGCCGGAT
CAAGAGCTACCAACTCTTTTTCCGAAGGTAACTGGCTTCAGCAGAGCGCAGATACCAAATACTGTTCTTC
TAGTGTAGCCGTAGTTAGGCCACCACTTCAAGAACTCTGTAGCACCGCCTACATACCTCGCTCTGCTAAT
CCTGTTACCAGTGGCTGCTGCCAGTGGCGATAAGTCGTGTCTTACCGGGTTGGACTCAAGACGATAGTTA
CCGGATAAGGCGCAGCGGTCGGGCTGAACGGGGGGTTCGTGCACACAGCCCAGCTTGGAGCGAACGACCT
ACACCGAACTGAGATACCTACAGCGTGAGCTATGAGAAAGCGCCACGCTTCCCGAAGGGAGAAAGGCGGA
CAGGTATCCGGTAAGCGGCAGGGTCGGAACAGGAGAGCGCACGAGGGAGCTTCCAGGGGGAAACGCCTGG
TATCTTTATAGTCCTGTCGGGTTTCGCCACCTCTGACTTGAGCGTCGATTTTTGTGATGCTCGTCAGGGG
GGCGGAGCCTATGGAAAAACGCCAGCAACGCGGCCTTTTTACGGTTCCTGGCCTTTTGCTGGCCTTTTGC
TCACATGTTCTTTCCTGCGTTATCCCCTGATTCTGTGGATAACCGTATTACCGCCTTTGAGTGAGCTGAT
ACCGCTCGCCGCAGCCGAACGACCGAGCGCAGCGAGTCAGTGAGCGAGGAAGCGGAAGAGCGCCCAATAC
GCAAACCGCCTCTCCCCGCGCGTTGGCCGATTCATTAATGCAGCTGGCACGACAGGTTTCCCGACTGGAA
AGCGGGCAGTGAGCGCAACGCAATTAATGTGAGTTAGCTCACTCATTAGGCACCCCAGGCTTTACACTTT
ATGCTTCCGGCTCGTATGTTGTGTGGAATTGTGAGCGGATAACAATTTCACACAGGAAACAGCTATGACC
ATGATTACGCCAAGCGCGCAATTAACCCTCACTAAAGGGAACAAAAGCTGGAGCTGCAAGCTTAATGTAG
TCTTATGCAATACTCTTGTAGTCTTGCAACATGGTAACGATGAGTTAGCAACATGCCTTACAAGGAGAGA
AAAAGCACCGTGCATGGCGATTGGTGGAAGTAAGGTGGTACGATCGTGCCTTATTAGGAAGGCAACAGAC
GGGTCTGACATGGATTGGACGAACCACTGAATTGCCGCATTGCAGAGATATTGTATTTAAGTGCCTAGCT
CGATACATAAACGGGTCTCTCTGGTTAGACCAGATCTGAGCCTGGGAGCTCTCTGGCTAACTAGGGAACC
CACTGCTTAAGCCTCAATAAAGCTTGCCTTGAGTGCTTCAAGTAGTGTGTGCCCGTCTGTTGTGTGACTC
TGGTAACTAGAGATCCCTCAGACCCTTTTAGTCAGTGTGGAAAATCTCTAGCAGTGGCGCCCGAACAGGG
ACTTGAAAGCGAAAGGGAAACCAGAGGAGCTCTCTCGACGCAGGACTCGGCTTGCTGAAGCGCGCACGGC
AAGAGGCGAGGGGCGGCGACTGGTGAGTACGCCAAAAATTTTGACTAGCGGAGGCTAGAAGGAGAGAGAT
GGGTGCGAGAGCGTCAGTATTAAGCGGGGGAGAATTAGATCGCGATGGGAAAAAATTCGGTTAAGGCCAG
GGGGAAAGAAAAAATATAAATTAAAACATATAGTATGGGCAAGCAGGGAGCTAGAACGATTCGCAGTTAA
TCCTGGCCTGTTAGAAACATCAGAAGGCTGTAGACAAATACTGGGACAGCTACAACCATCCCTTCAGACA
GGATCAGAAGAACTTAGATCATTATATAATACAGTAGCAACCCTCTATTGTGTGCATCAAAGGATAGAGA
TAAAAGACACCAAGGAAGCTTTAGACAAGATAGAGGAAGAGCAAAACAAAAGTAAGACCACCGCACAGCA
AGCGGCCGCTGATCTTCAGACCTGGAGGAGGAGATATGAGGGACAATTGGAGAAGTGAATTATATAAATA
TAAAGTAGTAAAAATTGAACCATTAGGAGTAGCACCCACCAAGGCAAAGAGAAGAGTGGTGCAGAGAGAA
AAAAGAGCAGTGGGAATAGGAGCTTTGTTCCTTGGGTTCTTGGGAGCAGCAGGAAGCACTATGGGCGCAG
CGTCAATGACGCTGACGGTACAGGCCAGACAATTATTGTCTGGTATAGTGCAGCAGCAGAACAATTTGCT
GAGGGCTATTGAGGCGCAACAGCATCTGTTGCAACTCACAGTCTGGGGCATCAAGCAGCTCCAGGCAAGA
ATCCTGGCTGTGGAAAGATACCTAAAGGATCAACAGCTCCTGGGGATTTGGGGTTGCTCTGGAAAACTCA
TTTGCACCACTGCTGTGCCTTGGAATGCTAGTTGGAGTAATAAATCTCTGGAACAGATTTGGAATCACAC
GACCTGGATGGAGTGGGACAGAGAAATTAACAATTACACAAGCTTAATACACTCCTTAATTGAAGAATCG
CAAAACCAGCAAGAAAAGAATGAACAAGAATTATTGGAATTAGATAAATGGGCAAGTTTGTGGAATTGGT
TTAACATAACAAATTGGCTGTGGTATATAAAATTATTCATAATGATAGTAGGAGGCTTGGTAGGTTTAAG
AATAGTTTTTGCTGTACTTTCTATAGTGAATAGAGTTAGGCAGGGATATTCACCATTATCGTTTCAGACC
CACCTCCCAACCCCGAGGGGACCCGACAGGCCCGAAGGAATAGAAGAAGAAGGTGGAGAGAGAGACAGAG
ACAGATCCATTCGATTAGTGAACGGATCTCGACGGTATCGATCACGAGACTAGTATCGAGCGGCCGCCCC
CTTCACCGAGGGCCTATTTCCCATGATTCCTTCATATTTGCATATACGATACAAGGCTGTTAGAGAGATA
ATTGGAATTAATTTGACTGTAAACACAAAGATATTAGTACAAAATACGTGACGTAGAAAGTAATAATTTC
TTGGGTAGTTTGCAGTTTTAAAATTATGTTTTAAAATGGACTATCATATGCTTACCGTAACTTGAAAGTA
TTTCGATTTCTTGGCTTTATATATCTTGTGGAAAGGACGAAACACCGGGTCTTCGAGAAGACCTGTTTTA
GAGCTAGAAATAGCAAGTTAAAATAAGGCTAGTCCGTTATCAACTTGAAAAAGTGGCACCGAGTCGGTGC
TTTTTTTAATTCTCGACCTCGAGACAAATGGCAGTATTCATCCACAATTTTAAAAGAAAAGGGGGGATTG
GGGGGTACAGTGCAGGGGAAAGAATAGTAGACATAATAGCAACAGACATACAAACTAAAGAATTACAAAA
ACAAATTACAAAAATTCAAAATTTTCGGGTTTATTACAGGGACAGCAGAGATCCACTTTGGCCGCGGCTC
GAGGCGATAAGCTTTGCAAAGATGGATAAAGTTTTAAACAGAGAGGAATCTTTGCAGCTAATGGACCTTC
TAGGTCTTGAAAGGAGTGGGAATTGGCTCCGGTGCCCGTCAGTGGGCAGAGCGCACATCGCCCACAGTCC
CCGAGAAGTTGGGGGGAGGGGTCGGCAATTGAACCGGTGCCTAGAGAAGGTGGCGCGGGGTAAACTGGGA
AAGTGATGTCGTGTACTGGCTCCGCCTTTTTCCCGAGGGTGGGGGAGAACCGTATATAAGTGCAGTAGTC
GCCGTGAACGTTCTTTTTCGCAACGGGTTTGCCGCCAGAACACAGGTAAGTGCCGTGTGTGGTTCCCGCG
GGCCTGGCCTCTTTACGGGTTATGGCCCTTGCGTGCCTTGAATTACTTCCACCTGGCTGCAGTACGTGAT
TCTTGATCCCGAGCTTCGGGTTGGAAGTGGGTGGGAGAGTTCGAGGCCTTGCGCTTAAGGAGCCCCTTCG
CCTCGTGCTTGAGTTGAGGCCTGGCCTGGGCGCTGGGGCCGCCGCGTGCGAATCTGGTGGCACCTTCGCG
CCTGTCTCGCTGCTTTCGATAAGTCTCTAGCCATTTAAAATTTTTGATGACCTGCTGCGACGCTTTTTTT
CTGGCAAGATAGTCTTGTAAATGCGGGCCAAGATCTGCACACTGGTATTTCGGTTTTTGGGGCCGCGGGC
GGCGACGGGGCCCGTGCGTCCCAGCGCACATGTTCGGCGAGGCGGGGCCTGCGAGCGCGGCCACCGAGAA
TCGGACGGGGGTAGTCTCAAGCTGGCCGGCCTGCTCTGGTGCCTGGCCTCGCGCCGCCGTGTATCGCCCC
GCCCTGGGCGGCAAGGCTGGCCCGGTCGGCACCAGTTGCGTGAGCGGAAAGATGGCCGCTTCCCGGCCCT
GCTGCAGGGAGCTCAAAATGGAGGACGCGGCGCTCGGGAGAGCGGGCGGGTGAGTCACCCACACAAAGGA
AAAGGGCCTTTCCGTCCTCAGCCGTCGCTTCATGTGACTCCACGGAGTACCGGGCGCCGTCCAGGCACCT
CGATTAGTTCTCGAGCTTTTGGAGTACGTCGTCTTTAGGTTGGGGGGAGGGGTTTTATGCGATGGAGTTT
CCCCACACTGAGTGGGTGGAGACTGAAGTTAGGCCAGCTTGGCACTTGATGTAATTCTCCTTGGAATTTG
CCCTTTTTGAGTTTGGATCTTGGTTCATTCTCAAGCCTCAGACAGTGGTTCAAAGTTTTTTTCTTCCATT
TCAGGTGTCGTGAGGAATTCTGCAGTCGATCGACGGTACCGCGGGCCCGGGATCCACGGTCGCCACCATG
GGCGACACCTATCGGTACATTGGAGGAGGCGGGGGAGGGAACTGGTCCCACCCCCAATTCGAGAAAGGAG
GAGGCGGGGGAGGGTATACAGATATCGAAATGAATAGACTCGGAAAGGGCATGCTGATGGTGAGCAAGGG
CGAGGAGGATAACATGGCCATCATCAAGGAGTTCATGCGCTTCAAGGTGCACATGGAGGGCTCCGTGAAC
GGCCACGAGTTCGAGATCGAGGGCGAGGGCGAGGGCCGCCCCTACGAGGGCACCCAGACCGCCAAGCTGA
AGGTGACCAAGGGTGGCCCCCTGCCCTTCGCCTGGGACATCCTGTCCCCTCAGTTCATGTACGGCTCCAA
GGCCTACGTGAAGCACCCCGCCGACATCCCCGACTACTTGAAGCTGTCCTTCCCCGAGGGCTTCAAGTGG
GAGCGCGTGATGAACTTCGAGGACGGCGGCGTGGTGACCGTGACCCAGGACTCCTCCCTGCAGGACGGCG
AGTTCATCTACAAGGTGAAGCTGCGCGGCACCAACTTCCCCTCCGACGGCCCCGTAATGCAGAAGAAGAC
CATGGGCTGGGAGGCCTCCTCCGAGCGGATGTACCCCGAGGACGGCGCCCTGAAGGGCGAGATCAAGCAG
AGGCTGAAGCTGAAGGACGGCGGCCACTACGACGCTGAGGTCAAGACCACCTACAAGGCCAAGAAGCCCG
TGCAGCTGCCCGGCGCCTACAACGTCAACATCAAGTTGGACATCACCTCCCACAACGAGGACTACACCAT
CGTGGAACAGTACGAACGCGCCGAGGGCCGCCACTCCACCGGCGGCATGGACGAGCTGTACAAGAAACGG
CCAGCCGAGGATATGGAGGAAGAACAAGCCTTTAAACGATCTCGATAAAGCGGCCGCGTCGACAATCAAC
CTCTGGATTACAAAATTTGTGAAAGATTGACTGGTATTCTTAACTATGTTGCTCCTTTTACGCTATGTGG
ATACGCTGCTTTAATGCCTTTGTATCATGCTATTGCTTCCCGTATGGCTTTCATTTTCTCCTCCTTGTAT
AAATCCTGGTTGCTGTCTCTTTATGAGGAGTTGTGGCCCGTTGTCAGGCAACGTGGCGTGGTGTGCACTG
TGTTTGCTGACGCAACCCCCACTGGTTGGGGCATTGCCACCACCTGTCAGCTCCTTTCCGGGACTTTCGC
TTTCCCCCTCCCTATTGCCACGGCGGAACTCATCGCCGCCTGCCTTGCCCGCTGCTGGACAGGGGCTCGG
CTGTTGGGCACTGACAATTCCGTGGTGTTGTCGGGGAAGCTGACGTCCTTTCCATGGCTGCTCGCCTGTG
TTGCCACCTGGATTCTGCGCGGGACGTCCTTCTGCTACGTCCCTTCGGCCCTCAATCCAGCGGACCTTCC
TTCCCGCGGCCTGCTGCCGGCTCTGCGGCCTCTTCCGCATCTTCGCCTTCGCCCTCAGACGAGTCGGATC
TCCCTTTGGGCCGCCTCCCCGCCTGGGTACCTTTAAGACCAATGACTTACAAGGCAGCTGTAGATCTTAG
CCACTTTTTAAAAGAAAAGGGGGGACTGGAAGGGCTAATTCACTCCCAACGAAGATAAGATCTGCTTTTT
GCTTGTACTGGGTCTCTCTGGTTAGACCAGATCTGAGCCTGGGAGCTCTCTGGCTAACTAGGGAACCCAC
TGCTTAAGCCTCAATAAAGCTTGCCTTGAGTGCTTCAAGTAGTGTGTGCCCGTCTGTTGTGTGACTCTGG
TAACTAGAGATCCCTCAGACCCTTTTAGTCAGTGTGGAAAATCTCTAGCAGTAGTAGTTCATGTCATCTT
ATTATTCAGTATTTATAACTTGCAAAGAAATGAATATCAGAGAGTGAGAGGAACTTGTTTATTGCAGCTT
ATAATGGTTACAAATAAAGCAATAGCATCACAAATTTCACAAATAAAGCATTTTTTTCACTGCATTCTAG
TTGTGGTTTGTCCAAACTCATCAATGTATCTTATCATGTCTGGCTCTAGCTATCCCGCCCCTAACTCCGC
CCATCCCGCCCCTAACTCCGCCCAGTTCCGCCCATTCTCCGCCCCATGGCTGACTAATTTTTTTTATTTA
TGCAGAGGCCGAGGCCGCCTCGGCCTCTGAGCTATTCCAGAAGTAGTGAGGAGGCTTTTTTGGAGGCCTA
GGGACGTACCCAATTCGCCCTATAGTGAGTCGTATTACGCGCGCTCACTGGCCGTCGTTTTACAACGTCG
TGACTGGGAAAACCCTGGCGTTACCCAACTTAATCGCCTTGCAGCACATCCCCCTTTCGCCAGCTGGCGT
AATAGCGAAGAGGCCCGCACCGATCGCCCTTCCCAACAGTTGCGCAGCCTGAATGGCGAATGGG
[124 nt withheld, positions 8325-8448]
C
[91 nt withheld, positions 8450-8540]
A
[49 nt withheld, positions 8542-8590]
CCTTTGACGTTGGAGTCCACGTTCTTT
[37 nt withheld, positions 8618-8654]
ACCCTATCTCGGTCTATTCTTTTGATTTATAAGGGATTTTGCCGATTTCGGCCTATTGGTTAAAAAATGA
GCTGATTTAACAAAAATTTAACGCGAATTTTAACAAAAT
